Addgene plasmid #213399: pAAV-hSyn-DIO-myr-rsEGFP2- LDLR
Purpose: double floxed, myristoylation site (myr) and LDLR, fused to reversibly switchable EGFP rsEGFP2
Depositing lab: Katrin Willig. Depositing organization: Max Planck Institute for Multidisciplinary Sciences. Publication: Multi-label in vivo STED microscopy by parallelized switching of reversibly switchable fluorescent proteins. Willig KI, Wegner W, Muller A, Calvet-Fournier V, Steffens H. Cell Rep. 2021 Jun 1;35(9):109192. doi: 10.1016/j.celrep.2021.109192. PubMed 34077731.
Backbone
  Vector backbone: pAAV
  Backbone manufacturer: Deisseroth Lab
  Vector type: Mammalian Expression, AAV
Growth in bacteria
  Bacterial resistance: Ampicillin, 100 μg/mL
  Growth temperature: 37°C
  Growth strain: NEB Stable
  Copy number: High Copy
Gene/Insert
  Gene/Insert name: rsEGFP2 (alt name: myr-rsEGFP2-LDLR(Ct))
  GenBank ID: AF425607
  Tag / fusion protein: myristoylation site (N terminal on insert); C-terminal (Ct) cytoplasmic domains of low density lipoprotein receptor (C terminal on insert)
Terms and licenses: Academic/Nonprofit Terms; Industry Terms: Not Available to Industry
How to cite: pAAV-hSyn-DIO-myr-rsEGFP2- LDLR was a gift from Katrin Willig (Addgene plasmid # 213399 ; http://n2t.net/addgene:213399 ; RRID:Addgene_213399)
