[The description below was written by a language model from this plasmid's Addgene catalogue record and pLannotate feature annotations shown in this document.]
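Description:
pAAV-hSyn-DIO-myr-rsEGFP2-LDLR is an adeno-associated virus transfer plasmid for Cre-dependent, neuron-specific expression of a membrane-targeted, reversibly switchable green fluorescent protein. It is built on a pAAV backbone and propagated in bacteria as a high-copy plasmid through a ColE1/pUC-type origin with ampicillin selection (β-lactamase under its own promoter). An f1 phage origin is also present. The expression cassette is flanked by AAV2 inverted terminal repeats, which allow it to be packaged into recombinant AAV particles. The annotation detects the downstream ITR in full but only short fragments of the upstream one, which may reflect the difficulty of sequencing these repeats rather than a real truncation.

Between the ITRs, the human synapsin I promoter drives a double-floxed inverted open reading frame (DIO) cassette. The coding sequence lies in antisense orientation between paired lox2272 and loxP sites arranged head to head, so no functional transcript is made until Cre recombinase inverts the cassette and then excises one site of each pair, locking it in the sense orientation. The payload is rsEGFP2, a photoswitchable monomeric GFP derivative. It carries an N-terminal myristoylation signal, which is listed in the catalogue but not separately annotated. At its C terminus it is fused to the cytoplasmic domain of the low density lipoprotein receptor, annotated as a mouse Ldlr fragment. A WPRE and the human growth hormone polyadenylation signal follow to enhance transcript stability and processing. The associated publication describes multi-label in vivo STED microscopy using switchable fluorescent proteins, so the construct is suited to super-resolution imaging of neuronal membranes in Cre-defined cell populations.
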