Features (pLannotate 1.2.2; 22 found; start..end, strand, type, name):
     12..39      +  repeat_region  AAV2 ITR (fragment): inverted terminal repeat of adeno-associated virus serotype 2 inverted
     68..95      +  repeat_region  AAV2 ITR (fragment): inverted terminal repeat of adeno-associated virus serotype 2 inverted
    175..622     +  promoter       hSyn promoter: human synapsin I promoter; confers neuron-specific expression (Kügler et al., 2003)
    654..687     +  protein_bind   lox2272: Cre-mediated recombination occurs in the 8-bp core sequence (GGATACTT). lox2272 sites are compatible with each other, but incompatible with loxP or loxN sites (Lee and Saito, 1988). Cre recombinase
    688..737     -  intron         β-globin intron (fragment): internally truncated intron from human β-globin
    738..771     +  protein_bind   loxP: Cre-mediated recombination occurs in the 8-bp core sequence (GCATACAT). Cre recombinase
    783..932     -  CDS            Ldlr (fragment): LDLR_MOUSE - Experimental evidence at protein level: Swiss-Prot protein existence level 1. Binds LDL, the major cholesterol-carrying lipoprotein of plasma, and transports it into cells by endocytosis. In order to be internalized, the receptor-ligand complexes must first cluster into clathrin-coated pits. From Mus musculus (Mouse).
    939..1655    -  CDS            rsEGFP2: rsEGFP2 is a photoswitchable green fluorescent protein published in 2012, derived from Aequorea victoria. It is reported to be a rapidly-maturing monomer with moderate acid sensitivity.
   1707..1740    -  protein_bind   lox2272: Cre-mediated recombination occurs in the 8-bp core sequence (GGATACTT). lox2272 sites are compatible with each other, but incompatible with loxP or loxN sites (Lee and Saito, 1988). Cre recombinase
   1741..1790    -  intron         β-globin intron (fragment): internally truncated intron from human β-globin
   1791..1824    -  protein_bind   loxP: Cre-mediated recombination occurs in the 8-bp core sequence (GCATACAT). Cre recombinase
   1825..1849    +  misc_feature   MCS (fragment): pBluescript multiple cloning site
   1849..2437    +  misc_feature   WPRE: woodchuck hepatitis virus posttranscriptional regulatory element
   2469..2945    +  polyA_signal   hGH poly(A) signal: human growth hormone polyadenylation signal
   2985..3125    +  repeat_region  AAV2 ITR: inverted terminal repeat of adeno-associated virus serotype 2 inverted
   3130..3181    -  misc_feature   bom (fragment): basis of mobility region from pBR322
   3200..3655    +  rep_origin     f1 ori (sequence partly withheld): f1 bacteriophage origin of replication; arrow indicates direction of (+) strand synthesis
   3656..3705    -  misc_feature   bom (fragment): basis of mobility region from pBR322
   3807..3842    -  CDS            rop (fragment): Rop protein, which maintains plasmids at low copy number; rop
   3937..4041    +  promoter       AmpR promoter: bla
   4042..4902    +  CDS            AmpR: β-lactamase; bla; confers resistance to ampicillin, carbenicillin, and related antibiotics
   5073..5661    +  rep_origin     ori: high-copy-number ColE1/pMB1/pBR322/pUC origin of replication
>Addgene plasmid #213399 | pAAV-hSyn-DIO-myr-rsEGFP2- LDLR | addgene full sequence | sequence record 423178 | Addgene NGS Result
CCTGCAGGCAGCTGCGCGCTCGCTCGCTCACTGAGGCCGCCCGGGCGTCGGGCGACCTTTGGTCGCCCGG
CCTCAGTGAGCGAGCGAGCGCGCAGAGAGGGAGTGGCCAACTCCATCACTAGGGGTTCCTGCGGCCGCAC
GCGTGTGTCTAGACTGCAGAGGGCCCTGCGTATGAGTGCAAGTGGGTTTTAGGACCAGGATGAGGCGGGG
TGGGGGTGCCTACCTGACGACCGACCCCGACCCACTGGACAAGCACCCAACCCCCATTCCCCAAATTGCG
CATCCCCTATCAGAGAGGGGGAGGGGAAACAGGATGCGGCGAGGCGCGTGCGCACTGCCAGCTTCAGCAC
CGCGGACAGTGCCTTCGCCCCCGCCTGGCGGCGCGCGCCACCGCCGCCTCAGCACTGAAGGCGCGCTGAC
GTCACTCGCCGGTCCCCCGCAAACTCCCCTTCCCGGCCACCTTGGTCGCGTCCGCGCCGCCGCCGGCCCA
GCCGGACCGCACCACGCGAGGCGCGAGATAGGGGGGCACGGGCGCGACCATCTGCGCTGCGGCGCCGGCG
ACTCAGCGCTGCCTCAGTCTGCGGTGGGCAGCGGAGGAGTCGTGTCGTGCCTGAGAGCGCAGTCGAGAAG
GTACCGGATCCGTCGACTCCGGAATAACTTCGTATAGGATACTTTATACGAAGTTATGCAGAATGGTAGC
TGGATTGTAGCTGCTATTAGCAATATGAAACCTCTTAATAACTTCGTATAGCATACATTATACGAAGTTA
TGGCGCGCCTCAGGCCACATCGTCCTCGAGGCTGACCATCTGCCGACTTGGATAGGTGTACCCGTCTTGG
GACCTGCAAATGTGCAGCTCATCCTCTGTGGTCTTCTGGTACACGGGGTTATCGAAATTGATGCTGTTGA
TATTCTTCAGGCGCCAGTTCCGACCGGTCTTGTACAGCTCGTCCATGCCGAGAGTGATCCCGGCGGCGGT
CACGAACTCCAGCAGGACCATGTGATCGCGCTTCTCGTTGGGGTCTTTGCTCAGCTTGGACTGGGTGCTC
AGGTAGTGGTTGTCGGGCAGCAGCACGGGGCCGTCGCCGATGGGGGTGTTCTGCTGGTAGTGGTCGGCGA
GCTGCACGCTGCCGTCCTCGATGTTGTGGCGGATCTTGAAGTTAGACTTGATGCCGTTCTTCTGCTTGTC
GGCCATGATATAGACGTTGTGGCTGTTGTAGTTGTACTCCAGCTTGTGCCCCAGGATGTTGCCGTCCTCC
TTGAAGTCGATGCCCTTCAGCTCGATGCGGTTCACCAGGGTGTCGCCCTCGAACTTCACCTCGGCGCGGG
TCTTGTAGTTGCCGTCGTCCTTGAAGAAGATGGTGCGCTCCTGGACGTAGCCTTCGGGCATGGCGGACTT
GAAGAAGTCGTGCTGCTTCATGTGGTCGGGGTAGCGGCTGAAGCACAGCACGCCGTAGGCCAGGGTGGTC
ACGAGGGTGGGCCAGGGCACGGGCAGCTTGCCGGTGGTGCAGATGAACTTCAGGGTCAGCTTGCCGTAGG
TGGCATCGCCCTCGCCCTCGCCGGACACGCTGAACTTGTGGCCGTTTACGTCGCCGTCCAGCTCGACCAG
GATGGGCACCACCCCGGTGAACAGCTCCTCGCCCTTGCTCACCATCGTCAGTTTTGTTGCTTCTTTATCC
TTACATTGCACACAGCCCATGCTAGCATAACTTCGTATAAAGTATCCTATACGAAGTTATTTGCCTTAAC
CCAGAAATTATCACTGTTATTCTTTAGAATGGTGCAAAGAATAACTTCGTATAATGTATGCTATACGAAG
TTATGAATTCGATATCAAGCTTATCGATAATCAACCTCTGGATTACAAAATTTGTGAAAGATTGACTGGT
ATTCTTAACTATGTTGCTCCTTTTACGCTATGTGGATACGCTGCTTTAATGCCTTTGTATCATGCTATTG
CTTCCCGTATGGCTTTCATTTTCTCCTCCTTGTATAAATCCTGGTTGCTGTCTCTTTATGAGGAGTTGTG
GCCCGTTGTCAGGCAACGTGGCGTGGTGTGCACTGTGTTTGCTGACGCAACCCCCACTGGTTGGGGCATT
GCCACCACCTGTCAGCTCCTTTCCGGGACTTTCGCTTTCCCCCTCCCTATTGCCACGGCGGAACTCATCG
CCGCCTGCCTTGCCCGCTGCTGGACAGGGGCTCGGCTGTTGGGCACTGACAATTCCGTGGTGTTGTCGGG
GAAATCATCGTCCTTTCCTTGGCTGCTCGCCTATGTTGCCACCTGGATTCTGCGCGGGACGTCCTTCTGC
TACGTCCCTTCGGCCCTCAATCCAGCGGACCTTCCTTCCCGCGGCCTGCTGCCGGCTCTGCGGCCTCTTC
CGCGTCTTCGCCTTCGCCCTCAGACGAGTCGGATCTCCCTTTGGGCCGCCTCCCCGCATCGATACCGAGC
GCTGCTCGAGAGATCTACGGGTGGCATCCCTGTGACCCCTCCCCAGTGCCTCTCCTGGCCCTGGAAGTTG
CCACTCCAGTGCCCACCAGCCTTGTCCTAATAAAATTAAGTTGCATCATTTTGTCTGACTAGGTGTCCTT
CTATAATATTATGGGGTGGAGGGGGGTGGTATGGAGCAAGGGGCAAGTTGGGAAGACAACCTGTAGGGCC
TGCGGGGTCTATTGGGAACCAAGCTGGAGTGCAGTGGCACAATCTTGGCTCACTGCAATCTCCGCCTCCT
GGGTTCAAGCGATTCTCCTGCCTCAGCCTCCCGAGTTGTTGGGATTCCAGGCATGCATGACCAGGCTCAG
CTAATTTTTGTTTTTTTGGTAGAGACGGGGTTTCACCATATTGGCCAGGCTGGTCTCCAACTCCTAATCT
CAGGTGATCTACCCACCTTGGCCTCCCAAATTGCTGGGATTACAGGCGTGAACCACTGCTCCCTTCCCTG
TCCTTCTGATTTTGTAGGTAACCACGTGCGGACCGAGCGGCCGCAGGAACCCCTAGTGATGGAGTTGGCC
ACTCCCTCTCTGCGCGCTCGCTCGCTCACTGAGGCCGGGCGACCAAAGGTCGCCCGACGCCCGGGCTTTG
CCCGGGCGGCCTCAGTGAGCGAGCGAGCGCGCAGCTGCCTGCAGGGGCGCCTGATGCGGTATTTTCTCCT
TACGCATCTGTGCGGTATTTCACACCGCATA
[95 nt withheld, positions 3182-3276]
T
[46 nt withheld, positions 3278-3323]
C
[141 nt withheld, positions 3325-3465]
CCTTTGACGTTGGAGTCCACGTTCTTT
[37 nt withheld, positions 3493-3529]
ACTCTATCTCGGGCTATTCTTTTGATTTATAAGGGATTTTGCCGATTTCGGTCTATTGGTTAAAAAATGA
GCTGATTTAACAAAAATTTAACGCGAATTTTAACAAAATATTAACGTTTACAATTTTATGGTGCACTCTC
AGTACAATCTGCTCTGATGCCGCATAGTTAAGCCAGCCCCGACACCCGCCAACACCCGCTGACGCGCCCT
GACGGGCTTGTCTGCTCCCGGCATCCGCTTACAGACAAGCTGTGACCGTCTCCGGGAGCTGCATGTGTCA
GAGGTTTTCACCGTCATCACCGAAACGCGCGAGACGAAAGGGCCTCGTGATACGCCTATTTTTATAGGTT
AATGTCATGATAATAATGGTTTCTTAGACGTCAGGTGGCACTTTTCGGGGAAATGTGCGCGGAACCCCTA
TTTGTTTATTTTTCTAAATACATTCAAATATGTATCCGCTCATGAGACAATAACCCTGATAAATGCTTCA
ATAATATTGAAAAAGGAAGAGTATGAGTATTCAACATTTCCGTGTCGCCCTTATTCCCTTTTTTGCGGCA
TTTTGCCTTCCTGTTTTTGCTCACCCAGAAACGCTGGTGAAAGTAAAAGATGCTGAAGATCAGTTGGGTG
CACGAGTGGGTTACATCGAACTGGATCTCAACAGCGGTAAGATCCTTGAGAGTTTTCGCCCCGAAGAACG
TTTTCCAATGATGAGCACTTTTAAAGTTCTGCTATGTGGCGCGGTATTATCCCGTATTGACGCCGGGCAA
GAGCAACTCGGTCGCCGCATACACTATTCTCAGAATGACTTGGTTGAGTACTCACCAGTCACAGAAAAGC
ATCTTACGGATGGCATGACAGTAAGAGAATTATGCAGTGCTGCCATAACCATGAGTGATAACACTGCGGC
CAACTTACTTCTGACAACGATCGGAGGACCGAAGGAGCTAACCGCTTTTTTGCACAACATGGGGGATCAT
GTAACTCGCCTTGATCGTTGGGAACCGGAGCTGAATGAAGCCATACCAAACGACGAGCGTGACACCACGA
TGCCTGTAGCAATGGCAACAACGTTGCGCAAACTATTAACTGGCGAACTACTTACTCTAGCTTCCCGGCA
ACAATTAATAGACTGGATGGAGGCGGATAAAGTTGCAGGACCACTTCTGCGCTCGGCCCTTCCGGCTGGC
TGGTTTATTGCTGATAAATCTGGAGCCGGTGAGCGTGGGTCTCGCGGTATCATTGCAGCACTGGGGCCAG
ATGGTAAGCCCTCCCGTATCGTAGTTATCTACACGACGGGGAGTCAGGCAACTATGGATGAACGAAATAG
ACAGATCGCTGAGATAGGTGCCTCACTGATTAAGCATTGGTAACTGTCAGACCAAGTTTACTCATATATA
CTTTAGATTGATTTAAAACTTCATTTTTAATTTAAAAGGATCTAGGTGAAGATCCTTTTTGATAATCTCA
TGACCAAAATCCCTTAACGTGAGTTTTCGTTCCACTGAGCGTCAGACCCCGTAGAAAAGATCAAAGGATC
TTCTTGAGATCCTTTTTTTCTGCGCGTAATCTGCTGCTTGCAAACAAAAAAACCACCGCTACCAGCGGTG
GTTTGTTTGCCGGATCAAGAGCTACCAACTCTTTTTCCGAAGGTAACTGGCTTCAGCAGAGCGCAGATAC
CAAATACTGTTCTTCTAGTGTAGCCGTAGTTAGGCCACCACTTCAAGAACTCTGTAGCACCGCCTACATA
CCTCGCTCTGCTAATCCTGTTACCAGTGGCTGCTGCCAGTGGCGATAAGTCGTGTCTTACCGGGTTGGAC
TCAAGACGATAGTTACCGGATAAGGCGCAGCGGTCGGGCTGAACGGGGGGTTCGTGCACACAGCCCAGCT
TGGAGCGAACGACCTACACCGAACTGAGATACCTACAGCGTGAGCTATGAGAAAGCGCCACGCTTCCCGA
AGGGAGAAAGGCGGACAGGTATCCGGTAAGCGGCAGGGTCGGAACAGGAGAGCGCATGAGGGAGCTTCCA
GGGGGAAACGCCTGGTATCTTTATAGTCCTGTCGGGTTTCGCCACCTCTGACTTGAGCGTCGATTTTTGT
GATGCTCGTCAGGGGGGCGGAGCCTATGGAAAAACGCCAGCAACGCGGCCTTTTTACGGTTCCTGGCCTT
TTGCTGGCCTTTTGCTCACATGT
